Addgene plasmid #190090: pRT498-OtUBD(V203D)
Purpose: Expresses OtUBD(V203D) mutant that is unable to bind ubiquitin with an TEV-cleavable N-terminal 6xHis-MBP tag as well as an engineered N-terminal cysteine in E. coli
Depositing lab: Mark Hochstrasser. Depositing organization: Yale University. Publication: A versatile new tool derived from a bacterial deubiquitylase to detect and purify ubiquitylated substrates and their interacting proteins. Zhang M, Berk JM, Mehrtash AB, Kanyo J, Hochstrasser M. PLoS Biol. 2022 Jun 30;20(6):e3001501. doi: 10.1371/journal.pbio.3001501. eCollection 2022 Jun. PubMed 35771886.
Backbone
  Vector backbone: pRT498
  Backbone manufacturer: Hochstrasser Lab
  Backbone size w/o insert (bp): 6312
  Total vector size (bp): 7199
  Vector type: Bacterial Expression
Growth in bacteria
  Bacterial resistance: Kanamycin, 50 μg/mL
  Growth temperature: 37°C
  Growth strain: DH5alpha
  Copy number: Low Copy
Gene/Insert
  Gene/Insert name: OtUBD(V203D) (alt name: OtDUB(170-264, V203D))
  Species: Orientia Tsutsugamushi
  Tag / fusion protein: 6xHis (N terminal on backbone); MBP (N terminal on backbone)
  Cloning method: Unknown
  Sequencing primers: 5′ GACTGTCGATGAAGCCCTGAAAG; 3′ GCTAGTTATTGCTCAGCGG
Terms and licenses: Academic/Nonprofit Terms; Industry Terms: Not Available to Industry
How to cite: pRT498-OtUBD(V203D) was a gift from Mark Hochstrasser (Addgene plasmid # 190090 ; http://n2t.net/addgene:190090 ; RRID:Addgene_190090)
