[The description below was written by a language model from this plasmid's Addgene catalogue record and pLannotate feature annotations shown in this document.]
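Description:
pRT498-OtUBD(V203D) is a bacterial expression plasmid of about 7.2 kb built on the pRT498 backbone, a pET-style T7 vector for producing recombinant protein in E. coli. It is maintained through a ColE1/pBR322-type origin accompanied by the bom region and the rop gene, which is consistent with the low copy number given in the record, and it is selected with kanamycin through an aph(3')-Ia resistance gene. An f1 origin is also present, along with short remnants of a tetracycline resistance gene that are non-functional leftovers of the backbone's lineage.

The expression cassette consists of a T7 promoter followed by a lac operator and the T7 gene 10 ribosome binding site. A lacI gene carried on the plasmid keeps transcription repressed until IPTG is added in a host that supplies T7 RNA polymerase. The open reading frame begins with a 6xHis tag and a cytosolic (signal-sequence-free) maltose binding protein, followed by a TEV protease site. These elements allow affinity purification, improve solubility, and permit later removal of the tags. Downstream lies the insert, which pLannotate did not annotate: residues 170–264 of the Orientia tsutsugamushi deubiquitylase OtDUB, its ubiquitin-binding domain (OtUBD), carrying the V203D substitution that abolishes ubiquitin binding, plus an engineered N-terminal cysteine. A His-tag fragment and a partial solubility-tag sequence are annotated between the insert region and the T7 terminator; the catalogue lists only N-terminal tags, so the record does not indicate that these are translated.

As a binding-deficient mutant, the protein would most plausibly serve as a negative control for wild-type OtUBD reagents used to detect and purify ubiquitylated proteins. The record does not state what the engineered cysteine is for.
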