Features (pLannotate 1.2.2; 21 found; start..end, strand, type, name):
     12..440     +  rep_origin     f1 ori (sequence partly withheld): f1 bacteriophage origin of replication; arrow indicates direction of (+) strand synthesis
    493..550     +  promoter       AmpR promoter (fragment): bla
    559..1374    -  CDS            KanR: aminoglycoside phosphotransferase; aph(3')-Ia; confers resistance to kanamycin in bacteria or G418 (Geneticin®) in eukaryotes
   1496..2084    +  rep_origin     ori: high-copy-number ColE1/pMB1/pBR322/pUC origin of replication
   2270..2409    -  misc_feature   bom: basis of mobility region from pBR322
   2511..2702    -  CDS            rop: Rop protein, which maintains plasmids at low copy number; rop
   2719..3099    +  CDS            YPB1_ECOLX: Protein predicted: Swiss-Prot protein existence level 4. From Escherichia coli.
   3161..3225    -  CDS            TcR (fragment): tetracycline efflux protein; tet; confers resistance to tetracycline
   3240..3261    -  protein_bind   CAP binding site: CAP binding activates transcription in the presence of cAMP. E. coli catabolite activator protein
   3274..4356    -  CDS            lacI: lac repressor; lacI; The lac repressor binds to the lac operator to inhibit transcription in E. coli. This inhibition can be relieved by adding lactose or isopropyl-β-D-thiogalactopyranoside (IPTG).
   4357..4434    -  promoter       lacI promoter: lacI
   4442..4721    -  CDS            TcR (fragment): tetracycline efflux protein; tet; confers resistance to tetracycline
   4747..4765    +  promoter       T7 promoter: promoter for bacteriophage T7 RNA polymerase
   4766..4790    +  protein_bind   lac operator: The lac repressor binds to the lac operator to inhibit transcription in E. coli. This inhibition can be relieved by adding lactose or isopropyl-β-D-thiogalactopyranoside (IPTG). lac repressor encoded by lacI
   4805..4827    +  RBS            RBS: efficient ribosome binding site from bacteriophage T7 gene 10 (Olins and Rangwala, 1989)
   4847..4864    +  CDS            7xHis (fragment): 6xHis affinity tag
   4874..5974    +  CDS            MBP: maltose binding protein from E. coli; malE (mutated); This version of the gene does not encode a signal sequence, so MBP will remain in the cytosol.
   6014..6032    +  CDS            TEV site (fragment): tobacco etch virus (TEV) protease recognition and cleavage site
   7023..7046    +  CDS            9xHis (fragment): 9xHis affinity tag
   7072..7115    +  CDS            SET1 (fragment): solubility-enhancement tag derived from T7 phage gene 10B
   7123..7170    +  terminator     T7 terminator: transcription terminator for bacteriophage T7 RNA polymerase
>Addgene plasmid #190090 | pRT498-OtUBD(V203D) | addgene full sequence | sequence record 373875 | Addgene NGS Result
TGGCGAATGGG
[124 nt withheld, positions 12-135]
C
[91 nt withheld, positions 137-227]
A
[49 nt withheld, positions 229-277]
CCTTTGACGTTGGAGTCCACGTTCTTT
[37 nt withheld, positions 305-341]
ACCCTATCTCGGTCTATTCTTTTGATTTATAAGGGATTTTGCCGATTTCGGCCTATTGGTTAAAAAATGA
GCTGATTTAACAAAAATTTAACGCGAATTTTAACAAAATATTAACGCTTACAATTTAGGTGGCACTTTTC
GGGGAAATGTGCGCGGAACCCCTATTTGTTTATTTTTCTAAATACATTCAAATATGTATCCGCTCATGAA
TTAATTCTTAGAAAAACTCATCGAGCATCAAATGAAACTGCAATTTATTCATATCAGGATTATCAATACC
ATATTTTTGAAAAAGCCGTTTCTGTAATGAAGGAGAAAACTCACCGAGGCAGTTCCATAGGATGGCAAGA
TCCTGGTATCGGTCTGCGATTCCGACTCGTCCAACATCAATACAACCTATTAATTTCCCCTCGTCAAAAA
TAAGGTTATCAAGTGAGAAATCACCATGAGTGACGACTGAATCCGGTGAGAATGGCAAAAGTTTATGCAT
TTCTTTCCAGACTTGTTCAACAGGCCAGCCATTACGCTCGTCATCAAAATCACTCGCATCAACCAAACCG
TTATTCATTCGTGATTGCGCCTGAGCGAGACGAAATACGCGATCGCTGTTAAAAGGACAATTACAAACAG
GAATCGAATGCAACCGGCGCAGGAACACTGCCAGCGCATCAACAATATTTTCACCTGAATCAGGATATTC
TTCTAATACCTGGAATGCTGTTTTCCCGGGGATCGCAGTGGTGAGTAACCATGCATCATCAGGAGTACGG
ATAAAATGCTTGATGGTCGGAAGAGGCATAAATTCCGTCAGCCAGTTTAGTCTGACCATCTCATCTGTAA
CATCATTGGCAACGCTACCTTTGCCATGTTTCAGAAACAACTCTGGCGCATCGGGCTTCCCATACAATCG
ATAGATTGTCGCACCTGATTGCCCGACATTATCGCGAGCCCATTTATACCCATATAAATCAGCATCCATG
TTGGAATTTAATCGCGGCCTAGAGCAAGACGTTTCCCGTTGAATATGGCTCATAACACCCCTTGTATTAC
TGTTTATGTAAGCAGACAGTTTTATTGTTCATGACCAAAATCCCTTAACGTGAGTTTTCGTTCCACTGAG
CGTCAGACCCCGTAGAAAAGATCAAAGGATCTTCTTGAGATCCTTTTTTTCTGCGCGTAATCTGCTGCTT
GCAAACAAAAAAACCACCGCTACCAGCGGTGGTTTGTTTGCCGGATCAAGAGCTACCAACTCTTTTTCCG
AAGGTAACTGGCTTCAGCAGAGCGCAGATACCAAATACTGTCCTTCTAGTGTAGCCGTAGTTAGGCCACC
ACTTCAAGAACTCTGTAGCACCGCCTACATACCTCGCTCTGCTAATCCTGTTACCAGTGGCTGCTGCCAG
TGGCGATAAGTCGTGTCTTACCGGGTTGGACTCAAGACGATAGTTACCGGATAAGGCGCAGCGGTCGGGC
TGAACGGGGGGTTCGTGCACACAGCCCAGCTTGGAGCGAACGACCTACACCGAACTGAGATACCTACAGC
GTGAGCTATGAGAAAGCGCCACGCTTCCCGAAGGGAGAAAGGCGGACAGGTATCCGGTAAGCGGCAGGGT
CGGAACAGGAGAGCGCACGAGGGAGCTTCCAGGGGGAAACGCCTGGTATCTTTATAGTCCTGTCGGGTTT
CGCCACCTCTGACTTGAGCGTCGATTTTTGTGATGCTCGTCAGGGGGGCGGAGCCTATGGAAAAACGCCA
GCAACGCGGCCTTTTTACGGTTCCTGGCCTTTTGCTGGCCTTTTGCTCACATGTTCTTTCCTGCGTTATC
CCCTGATTCTGTGGATAACCGTATTACCGCCTTTGAGTGAGCTGATACCGCTCGCCGCAGCCGAACGACC
GAGCGCAGCGAGTCAGTGAGCGAGGAAGCGGAAGAGCGCCTGATGCGGTATTTTCTCCTTACGCATCTGT
GCGGTATTTCACACCGCAATGGTGCACTCTCAGTACAATCTGCTCTGATGCCGCATAGTTAAGCCAGTAT
ACACTCCGCTATCGCTACGTGACTGGGTCATGGCTGCGCCCCGACACCCGCCAACACCCGCTGACGCGCC
CTGACGGGCTTGTCTGCTCCCGGCATCCGCTTACAGACAAGCTGTGACCGTCTCCGGGAGCTGCATGTGT
CAGAGGTTTTCACCGTCATCACCGAAACGCGCGAGGCAGCTGCGGTAAAGCTCATCAGCGTGGTCGTGAA
GCGATTCACAGATGTCTGCCTGTTCATCCGCGTCCAGCTCGTTGAGTTTCTCCAGAAGCGTTAATGTCTG
GCTTCTGATAAAGCGGGCCATGTTAAGGGCGGTTTTTTCCTGTTTGGTCACTGATGCCTCCGTGTAAGGG
GGATTTCTGTTCATGGGGGTAATGATACCGATGAAACGAGAGAGGATGCTCACGATACGGGTTACTGATG
ATGAACATGCCCGGTTACTGGAACGTTGTGAGGGTAAACAACTGGCGGTATGGATGCGGCGGGACCAGAG
AAAAATCACTCAGGGTCAATGCCAGCGCTTCGTTAATACAGATGTAGGTGTTCCACAGGGTAGCCAGCAG
CATCCTGCGATGCAGATCCGGAACATAATGGTGCAGGGCGCTGACTTCCGCGTTTCCAGACTTTACGAAA
CACGGAAACCGAAGACCATTCATGTTGTTGCTCAGGTCGCAGACGTTTTGCAGCAGCAGTCGCTTCACGT
TCGCTCGCGTATCGGTGATTCATTCTGCTAACCAGTAAGGCAACCCCGCCAGCCTAGCCGGGTCCTCAAC
GACAGGAGCACGATCATGCTAGTCATGCCCCGCGCCCACCGGAAGGAGCTGACTGGGTTGAAGGCTCTCA
AGGGCATCGGTCGAGATCCCGGTGCCTAATGAGTGAGCTAACTTACATTAATTGCGTTGCGCTCACTGCC
CGCTTTCCAGTCGGGAAACCTGTCGTGCCAGCTGCATTAATGAATCGGCCAACGCGCGGGGAGAGGCGGT
TTGCGTATTGGGCGCCAGGGTGGTTTTTCTTTTCACCAGTGAGACGGGCAACAGCTGATTGCCCTTCACC
GCCTGGCCCTGAGAGAGTTGCAGCAAGCGGTCCACGCTGGTTTGCCCCAGCAGGCGAAAATCCTGTTTGA
TGGTGGTTAACGGCGGGATATAACATGAGCTGTCTTCGGTATCGTCGTATCCCACTACCGAGATGTCCGC
ACCAACGCGCAGCCCGGACTCGGTAATGGCGCGCATTGCGCCCAGCGCCATCTGATCGTTGGCAACCAGC
ATCGCAGTGGGAACGATGCCCTCATTCAGCATTTGCATGGTTTGTTGAAAACCGGACATGGCACTCCAGT
CGCCTTCCCGTTCCGCTATCGGCTGAATTTGATTGCGAGTGAGATATTTATGCCAGCCAGCCAGACGCAG
ACGCGCCGAGACAGAACTTAATGGGCCCGCTAACAGCGCGATTTGCTGGTGACCCAATGCGACCAGATGC
TCCACGCCCAGTCGCGTACCGTCTTCATGGGAGAAAATAATACTGTTGATGGGTGTCTGGTCAGAGACAT
CAAGAAATAACGCCGGAACATTAGTGCAGGCAGCTTCCACAGCAATGGCATCCTGGTCATCCAGCGGATA
GTTAATGATCAGCCCACTGACGCGTTGCGCGAGAAGATTGTGCACCGCCGCTTTACAGGCTTCGACGCCG
CTTCGTTCTACCATCGACACCACCACGCTGGCACCCAGTTGATCGGCGCGAGATTTAATCGCCGCGACAA
TTTGCGACGGCGCGTGCAGGGCCAGACTGGAGGTGGCAACGCCAATCAGCAACGACTGTTTGCCCGCCAG
TTGTTGTGCCACGCGGTTGGGAATGTAATTCAGCTCCGCCATCGCCGCTTCCACTTTTTCCCGCGTTTTC
GCAGAAACGTGGCTGGCCTGGTTCACCACGCGGGAAACGGTCTGATAAGAGACACCGGCATACTCTGCGA
CATCGTATAACGTTACTGGTTTCACATTCACCACCCTGAATTGACTCTCTTCCGGGCGCTATCATGCCAT
ACCGCGAAAGGTTTTGCGCCATTCGATGGTGTCCGGGATCTCGACGCTCTCCCTTATGCGACTCCTGCAT
TAGGAAGCAGCCCAGTAGTAGGTTGAGGCCGTTGAGCACCGCCGCCGCAAGGAATGGTGCATGCAAGGAG
ATGGCGCCCAACAGTCCCCCGGCCACGGGGCCTGCCACCATACCCACGCCGAAACAAGCGCTCATGAGCC
CGAAGTGGCGAGCCCGATCTTCCCCATCGGTGATGTCGGCGATATAGGCGCCAGCAACCGCACCTGTGGC
GCCGGTGATGCCGGCCACGATGCGTCCGGCGTAGAGGATCGAGATCGATCTCGATCCCGCGAAATTAATA
CGACTCACTATAGGGGAATTGTGAGCGGATAACAATTCCCCTCTAGAAATAATTTTGTTTAACTTTAAGA
AGGAGATATATCCATGAACACCATTCATCACCATCACCATCACAACACTAGTATGAAAATCGAAGAAGGT
AAACTGGTAATCTGGATTAACGGCGATAAAGGCTATAACGGTCTCGCTGAAGTCGGTAAGAAATTCGAGA
AAGATACCGGAATTAAAGTCACCGTTGAGCATCCGGATAAACTGGAAGAGAAATTCCCACAGGTTGCGGC
AACTGGCGATGGCCCTGACATTATCTTCTGGGCACACGACCGCTTTGGTGGCTACGCTCAATCTGGCCTG
TTGGCTGAAATCACCCCGGACAAAGCGTTCCAGGACAAGCTGTATCCGTTTACCTGGGATGCCGTACGTT
ACAACGGCAAGCTGATTGCTTACCCGATCGCTGTTGAAGCGTTATCGCTGATTTATAACAAAGATCTGCT
GCCGAACCCGCCAAAAACCTGGGAAGAGATCCCGGCGCTGGATAAAGAACTGAAAGCGAAAGGTAAGAGC
GCGCTGATGTTCAACCTGCAAGAACCGTACTTCACCTGGCCGCTGATTGCTGCTGACGGGGGTTATGCGT
TCAAGTATGAAAACGGCAAGTACGACATTAAAGACGTGGGCGTGGATAACGCTGGCGCGAAAGCGGGTCT
GACCTTCCTGGTTGACCTGATTAAAAACAAACACATGAATGCAGACACCGATTACTCCATCGCAGAAGCT
GCCTTTAATAAAGGCGAAACAGCGATGACCATCAACGGCCCGTGGGCATGGTCCAACATCGACACCAGCA
AAGTGAATTATGGTGTAACGGTACTGCCGACCTTCAAGGGTCAACCATCCAAACCGTTCGTTGGCGTGCT
GAGCGCAGGTATTGACGCCGCCAGTCCGAACAAAGAGCTGGCAAAAGAGTTCCTCGAAAACTATCTGCTG
ACTGATGAAGGTCTGGAAGCGGTTAATAAAGACAAACCGCTGGGTGCCGTAGCGCTGAAGTCTTACGAGG
AAGAGTTGGCGAAAGATCCACGTATTGCCGCCACAATGGAAAACGCCCAGAAAGGTGAAATCATGCCGAA
CATCCCGCAGATGTCCGCTTTCTGGTATGCCGTGCGTACTGCGGTGATCAACGCCGCCAGCGGTCGTCAG
ACTGTCGATGAAGCCCTGAAAGACGCGCAGACTAATTCGAGCTCGACTAGTGGATCTGGTGGTGGTGGCG
GCGAAAACCTGTACTTCCAGGGTGGTTCTCATATGTGTGGATGTGGATCAGGAGTTAATTTCCTGAGCGA
AAACAGAATGATTACCTCTGCCGCTGCAGCCTTGGCTGATACTTTGCTGAAGAACAACAACAGAATCACA
GAGGGTGTGCTGGATGATAGAATCTTCGACAATAAGATTTTGTCCGTGCAGGAAAAACAGCAATTGCTGA
ACAATTTGCTGGACAACCATATTAAGGAAAACAAATCTCTGACTAAAGAGTCCCTGACAAGAATGTTGGC
TTCTACCCACTTTGTTCAGCAACAGGCAAACGTGTTGCTGAATGAGAAGTTCAACAAATAGTAAGGATCA
GGAGTAAATTTTCTTTCTGAAAATAGAATGATAACTAGTGCTGCTGCAGCTCTTGCAGATACATTATTGA
AGAATAATAACAGAATTACCGAAGGTGTCTTAGTAGATAGGATTTTTGATAATAAAATTTTGTCTGTACA
AGAAAAGCAACAACTACTTAATAATTTATTAGATAATCATATTAAAGAAAATAAATCTTTAACTAAAGAA
AGTTTAACAAGAATGTTGGCTAGTACGCATTTTGTGCAGCAGCAAGCTAATGTTTTGTTAAATGAAAAAT
TTAATAAAGGCTCTGGTGTAAATTTTTTGTCTGAAAATCGCATGATTACTTCTGCCGCAGCAGCTTTGGC
AGATACCTTGCTGAAGAACAACAATCGCATTACAGAAGGCGTCTTAGTGGACCGTATCTTTGACAATAAA
ATCTTATCGGTGCAAGAGAAGCAACAGCTTCTGAACAATCTGTTGGACAACCATATTAAAGAAAACAAAA
GCCTGACGAAAGAGAGCCTGACGCGTATGTTGGCTAGTACACATTTCGTGCAGCAGCAGGCAAACGTGTT
GCTGAATGAGAAGTTCAACAAATAGTAAGGATCCGAATTCTGTACAGGCCTTGGCGCGCCTGCAGGCGAG
CTCCGTCGACAAGCTTGCGGCCGCACTCGAGCACCACCACCACCACCACCACCACTAATTGATTAATACC
TAGGCTGCTAAACAAAGCCCGAAAGGAAGCTGAGTTGGCTGCTGCCACCGCTGAGCAATAACTAGCATAA
CCCCTTGGGGCCTCTAAACGGGTCTTGAGGGGTTTTTTGCTGAAAGGAGGAACTATATCCGGAT
